>Addgene plasmid #79686 | FES_HUMAN_D0 | depositor partial sequence | sequence record 149008 | Sequence of gene (FES_HUMAN) inserted into backbone.
ATTCCGGAGGTGCAGAAGCCCCTGCATGAGCAGCTGTGGTACCACGGGGCCATCCCGAGGGCAGAGGTGG
CTGAGCTGCTGGTGCACTCTGGGGACTTCCTGGTGCGGGAGAGCCAGGGCAAGCAGGAGTACGTGCTGTC
GGTGCTGTGGGATGGTCTGCCCCGGCACTTCATCATCCAGTCCTTGGATAACCTGTACCGACTGGAAGGG
GAAGGCTTTCCTAGCATTCCTTTGCTCATCGACCACCTACTGAGCACCCAGCAGCCCCTCACCAAGAAGA
GTGGTGTTGTCCTGCACAGGGCTGTGCCCAAGGACAAGTGGGTGCTGAACCATGAGGACCTGGTGTTGGG
TGAGCAGATTGGACGGGGGAACTTTGGCGAAGTGTTCAGCGGACGCCTGCGAGCCGACAACACCCTGGTG
GCGGTGAAGTCTTGTCGAGAGACGCTCCCACCTGACCTCAAGGCCAAGTTTCTACAGGAAGCGAGGATCC
TGAAGCAGTACAGCCACCCCAACATCGTGCGTCTCATTGGTGTCTGCACCCAGAAGCAGCCCATCTACAT
CGTCATGGAGCTTGTGCAGGGGGGCGACTTCCTGACCTTCCTCCGCACGGAGGGGGCCCGCCTGCGGGTG
AAGACTCTGCTGCAGATGGTGGGGGATGCAGCTGCTGGCATGGAGTACCTGGAGAGCAAGTGCTGCATCC
ACCGGGACCTGGCTGCTCGGAACTGCCTGGTGACAGAGAAGAATGTCCTGAAGATCAGTGACTTTGGGAT
GTCCCGAGAGGAAGCCGATGGGGTCTATGCAGCCTCAGGGGGCCTCAGACAAGTCCCCGTGAAGTGGACC
GCACCTGAGGCCCTTAACTACGGCCGCTACTCCTCCGAAAGCGACGTGTGGAGCTTTGGCATCTTGCTCT
GGGAGACCTTCAGCCTGGGGGCCTCCCCCTATCCCAACCTCAGCAATCAGCAGACACGGGAGTTTGTGGA
GAAGGGGGGCCGTCTGCCCTGCCCAGAGCTGTGTCCTGATGCCGTGTTCAGGCTCATGGAGCAGTGCTGG
GCCTATGAGCCTGGGCAGCGGCCCAGCTTCAGCACCATCTACCAGGAGCTGCAGAGCATCCGAAAGCGGC
ATCGG
