>Addgene plasmid #79686 | FES_HUMAN_D0 | addgene partial sequence | sequence record 159282 | T7 5'-TAATACGACTCACTATAGGG-3'
CTCTTTAATTAAGCGGCCGCCCTGCAGGACTCGAGTTCTAGAAATAATTTTGTTTAACTTTAAGAAGGAG
ATATACATATGAAATCTTCTCACCATCACCATCACCATCACCATCACCATGAAAACCTGTACTTCCAATC
CAATGCAATTCCGGAGGTGCAGAAGCCCCTGCATGAGCAGCTGTGGTACCACGGGGCCATCCCGAGGGCA
GAGGTGGCTGAGCTGCTGGTGCACTCTGGGGACTTCCTGGTGCGGGAGAGCCAGGGCAAGCAGGAGTACG
TGCTGTCGGTGCTGTGGGATGGTCTGCCCCGGCACTTCATCATCCAGTCCTTGGATAACCTGTACCGACT
GGAAGGGGAAGGCTTTCCTAGCATTCCTTTGCTCATCGACCACCTACTGAGCACCCAGCAGCCCCTCACC
AAGAAGAGTGGTGTTGTCCTGCACAGGGCTGTGCCCAAGGACAAGTGGGTGCTGAACCATGAGGACCTGG
TGTTGGGTGAGCAGATTGGACGGGGGAACTTTGGCGAAGTGTTCAGCGGACGCCTGCGAGCCGACAACAC
CCTGGTGGCGGTGAAGTCTTGTCGAGAGACGCTCCCACCTGACCTCAAGGCCAAGTTTCTACAGGAAGCG
AGGATCCTGAAGCAGTACAGCCACCCCAACATCGTGCGTCTCATTGGTGTCTGCACCCAGAAGCAGCCCA
TCTACATCGTCATGGAGCTTGTGCAGGGGGGCGACTTCCTGACCTTCCTCCGCACGGAGGGGGCCCGCCT
GCGGGTGAAGACTCTGCTGCAGATGGTGGGGGATGCAGCTGCTGGCATGGAGTACCTGGAGAGCAAGTGC
TGCATCCACCGGGACCTGGCTGCTCGGAACTGCCTGGTGACAGAGAAGAATGTCCTGAAGATCAGTGACT
TTGGGATGTCCCGAGAGGAAGCCGATGGGGTCTATGCAGCCTCAGGGGGCCTCAGACAAGTCCCCGTGAA
GTGGACCGCACCTGAGGCCCTTAACTACGGCCGCTACTCCTCCGAAAGCGACGTGTGGAGCTTTGGC
