>Addgene plasmid #79686 | FES_HUMAN_D0 | addgene partial sequence | sequence record 159283 | T7term 5'-GCTAGTTATTGCTCAGCGG-3'
GGGCTTTGTTAGCAGCCGGATCAGCGCGCACGCGTGGTACCGGCCGGCCACCAGGTGGCGCGCCGCGATC
GCGGATCCGTTATCCACTTCCAATGTTATTACCGATGCCGCTTTCGGATGCTCTGCAGCTCCTGGTAGAT
GGTGCTGAAGCTGGGCCGCTGCCCAGGCTCATAGGCCCAGCACTGCTCCATGAGCCTGAACACGGCATCA
GGACACAGCTCTGGGCAGGGCAGACGGCCCCCCTTCTCCACAAACTCCCGTGTCTGCTGATTGCTGAGGT
TGGGATAGGGGGAGGCCCCCAGGCTGAAGGTCTCCCAGAGCAAGATGCCAAAGCTCCACACGTCGCTTTC
GGAGGAGTAGCGGCCGTAGTTAAGGGCCTCAGGTGCGGTCCACTTCACGGGGACTTGTCTGAGGCCCCCT
GAGGCTGCATAGACCCCATCGGCTTCCTCTCGGGACATCCCAAAGTCACTGATCTTCAGGACATTCTTCT
CTGTCACCAGGCAGTTCCGAGCAGCCAGGTCCCGGTGGATGCAGCACTTGCTCTCCAGGTACTCCATGCC
AGCAGCTGCATCCCCCACCATCTGCAGCAGAGTCTTCACCCGCAGGCGGGCCCCCTCCGTGCGGAGGAAG
GTCAGGAAGTCGCCCCCCTGCACAAGCTCCATGACGATGTAGATGGGCTGCTTCTGGGTGCAGACACCAA
TGAGACGCACGATGTTGGGGTGGCTGTACTGCTTCAGGATCCTCGCTTCCTGTAGAAACTTGGCCTTGAG
GTCAGGTGGGAGCGTCTCTCGACAAGACTTCACCGCCACCAGGGTGTTGTCGGCTCGCAGGCGTCCGCTG
AACACTTCGCCAAAGTTCCCCCGTCCAATCTGCTCACCCAACACCAGGTCCTCATGGTTCAGCACCCACT
TGTCCTTGGGCACAGCCCTGTGCAGG
