[The description below was written by a language model from this plasmid's Addgene catalogue record.]
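Description:
FES_HUMAN_D0 is a bacterial expression plasmid that encodes the kinase domain of human FES (also known as FPS), a non-receptor tyrosine kinase. It is built on the pET His10 TEV LIC cloning vector (2B-T-10), a pET-style backbone designed for ligation-independent cloning, which was the method used to introduce the insert. The plasmid is selected with ampicillin and is recorded as low copy. The record does not list the origin of replication or other backbone features, and no feature table is provided, so the exact residue boundaries of the kinase domain are not stated.

Expression is driven by the T7 promoter, so production of the protein requires a host that supplies T7 RNA polymerase. The backbone contributes an N-terminal His10 tag followed by a TEV protease recognition site. This allows the fusion protein to be captured by immobilised metal affinity chromatography, after which the tag can be cleaved off with TEV protease.

The construct belongs to an open library of human kinase domain constructs assembled for automated bacterial expression. It is intended to be co-expressed with the YopH phosphatase plasmid that accompanies the set; a lambda phosphatase vector is also available in the collection. Co-expressing a phosphatase is meant to enhance kinase yield in bacteria, generally by counteracting kinase activity that would otherwise be toxic to the host or produce heterogeneously phosphorylated protein. Typical uses are therefore recombinant production of the FES catalytic domain for biochemical, biophysical or structural work.
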