Addgene plasmid #79686: FES_HUMAN_D0
Purpose: This plasmid encodes the kinase domain of FES. Intended for co-expression with YopH Phosphatase that accompanies this set to enhance bacterial kinase expression.
Depositing lab: John Chodera & Nicholas Levinson & Markus Seeliger. Depositing organization: Memorial Sloan-Kettering Cancer Center. Publication: An open library of human kinase domain constructs for automated bacterial expression. Albanese SK, Parton DL, Isik M, Rodriguez-Laureano L, Hanson SM, Behr JM, Gradia S, Jeans C, Levinson NM, Seeliger MA, Chodera JD. Biochemistry. 2018 Jul 13. doi: 10.1021/acs.biochem.7b01081. PubMed 30004690.
Backbone
  Vector backbone: pET His10 TEV LIC cloning vector (2B-T-10)
  Backbone manufacturer: Scott Gradia (Addgene plasmid # 78173)
  Vector type: Bacterial Expression
Growth in bacteria
  Bacterial resistance: Ampicillin, 100 μg/mL
  Growth temperature: 37°C
  Growth strain: DH5alpha
  Copy number: Low Copy
Gene/Insert
  Gene/Insert name: FES
  Species: H. sapiens (human)
  Entrez Gene: FES (a.k.a. FPS)
  Promoter: T7
  Tag / fusion protein: His10-TEV (N terminal on backbone)
  Cloning method: Ligation Independent Cloning
  Sequencing primers: 5′ T7; 3′ T7 reverse
Terms and licenses: Academic/Nonprofit Terms; Industry Terms: Not Available to Industry
Depositor comments: This plasmid was generated as part of an open library of human kinase domain constructs for automated bacterial expression. The work can be found here doi: http://dx.doi.org/10.1101/038711 The lambda phosphatase expression vector can be found at https://www.addgene.org/79748/ The YopH Phosphatase expression vector can be found at https://www.addgene.org/79749/
How to cite: FES_HUMAN_D0 was a gift from John Chodera & Nicholas Levinson & Markus Seeliger (Addgene plasmid # 79686 ; http://n2t.net/addgene:79686 ; RRID:Addgene_79686)
